>Addgene plasmid #152388 | pGBW-m4133979 | depositor full sequence | sequence record 295400 | Full Sequence
CACCATGGCAATTGCCTCAGAATTTAGTTCCCTCCCCTCGTACGCTGCGTTCGCTACCGCCCAAGAGGCA
TATGAGCAGGCCGTAGCCAACGGGGACAGCGAAGTGGTTCTTAAGAAACTGAAGAAATCTTTGAATGTGG
CAAAGAGCGAGTTTGATCGGGACGCGGCAATGCAGAGGAAGCTGGAAAAAATGGCTGATCAGGCTATGAC
ACAGATGTACAAACAAGCCCGATCCGAGGACAAGAGAGCTAAAGTCACTTCTGCCATGCAAACGATGCTA
TTCACCATGTTACGTAAGCTGGATAACGACGCACTCAATAACATAATCAATAACGCCCGCGATGGTTGTG
TGCCATTGAATATCATTCCTCTTACTACAGCGGCCAAGCTGATGGTCGTTATCCCGGACTATAACACATA
CAAAAATACCTGCGACGGCACCACTTTCACGTATGCTAGCGCCCTGTGGGAAATACAGCAGGTAGTGGAT
GCCGATTCAAAGATTGTGCAGCTTAGTGAGATCTCCATGGACAACAGTCCCAACTTGGCTTGGCCTTTAA
TCGTCACAGCTCTCAGAGCCAATAGCGCAGTTAAACTGCAAGAAAACCTTTACTTTCAGTCGCACCATCA
CCATCACCATTAAGGATCCGCAGGCCTCTGCTAGCTTGACTGACTGAGATACAGCGTACCTTCAGCTCAC
AGACATGATAAGATACATTGATGAGTTTGGACAAACCACAACTAGAATGCAGTGAAAAAAATGCTTTATT
TGTGAAATTTGTGATGCTATTGCTTTATTTGTAACCATTATAAGCTGCAATAAACAAGTTAACAACAACA
ATTGCATTCATTTTATGTTTCAGGTTCAGGGGGAGGTGTGGGAGGTTTTTTAAAGCAAGTAAAACCTCTA
CAAATGTGGTATTGGCCCATCTCTATCGGTATCGTAGCATAACCCCTTGGGGCCTCTAAACGGGTCTTGA
GGGGTTTTTTGTGCCCCTCGGGCCGGATTGCTATCTACCGGCATTGGCGCAGAAAAAAATGCCTGATGCG
ACGCTGCGCGTCTTATACTCCCACATATGCCAGATTCAGCAACGGATACGGCTTCCCCAACTTGCCCACT
TCCATACGTGTCCTCCTTACCAGAAATTTATCCTTAAGGTCGTCAGCTATCCTGCAGGCGATCTCTCGAT
TTCGATCAAGACATTCCTTTAATGGTCTTTTCTGGACACCACTAGGGGTCAGAAGTAGTTCATCAAACTT
TCTTCCCTCCCTAATCTCATTGGTTACCTTGGGCTATCGAAACTTAATTAACCAGTCAAGTCAGCTACTT
GGCGAGATCGACTTGTCTGGGTTTCGACTACGCTCAGAATTGCGTCAGTCAAGTTCGATCTGGTCCTTGC
TATTGCACCCGTTCTCCGATTACGAGTTTCATTTAAATCATGTGAGCAAAAGGCCAGCAAAAGGCCAGGA
ACCGTAAAAAGGCCGCGTTGCTGGCGTTTTTCCATAGGCTCCGCCCCCCTGACGAGCATCACAAAAATCG
ACGCTCAAGTCAGAGGTGGCGAAACCCGACAGGACTATAAAGATACCAGGCGTTTCCCCCTGGAAGCTCC
CTCGTGCGCTCTCCTGTTCCGACCCTGCCGCTTACCGGATACCTGTCCGCCTTTCTCCCTTCGGGAAGCG
TGGCGCTTTCTCATAGCTCACGCTGTAGGTATCTCAGTTCGGTGTAGGTCGTTCGCTCCAAGCTGGGCTG
TGTGCACGAACCCCCCGTTCAGCCCGACCGCTGCGCCTTATCCGGTAACTATCGTCTTGAGTCCAACCCG
GTAAGACACGACTTATCGCCACTGGCAGCAGCCACTGGTAACAGGATTAGCAGAGCGAGGTATGTAGGCG
GTGCTACAGAGTTCTTGAAGTGGTGGCCTAACTACGGCTACACTAGAAGAACAGTATTTGGTATCTGCGC
TCTGCTGAAGCCAGTTACCTTCGGAAAAAGAGTTGGTAGCTCTTGATCCGGCAAACAAACCACCGCTGGT
AGCGGTGGTTTTTTTGTTTGCAAGCAGCAGATTACGCGCAGAAAAAAAGGATCTCAAGAAGATCCTTTGA
TCTTTTCTACGGGGTCTGACGCTCAGTGGAACGAAAACTCACGTTAAGGGATTTTGGTCATGAGATTATC
AAAAAGGATCTTCACCTAGATCCTTTTAAATTAAAAATGAAGTTTTAAATCAATCTAAAGTATATATGAG
TAAACTTGGTCTGACAGTTACCAATGCTTAATCAGTGAGGCACCTATCTCAGCGATCTGTCTATTTCGTT
CATCCATAGTTGCATTTAAATTTCCGAACTCTCCAAGGCCCTCGTCGGAAAATCTTCAAACCTTTCGTCC
GATCCATCTTGCAGGCTACCTCTCGAACGAACTATCGCAAGTCTCTTGGCCGGCCTTGCGCCTTGGCTAT
TGCTTGGCAGCGCCTATCGCCAGGTATTACTCCAATCCCGAATATCCGAGATCGGGATCACCCGAGAGAA
GTTCAACCTACATCCTCAATCCCGATCTATCCGAGATCCGAGGAATATCGAAATCGGGGCGCGCCTGGCC
TCCGCGCCGGGTTTTGGCGCCTCCCGCGGGCGCCCCCCTCGTCACGGCGAGCGCTGCCACGTCAGACGAA
GGGCGCAGGAGCGTCCTGATCCTTCCGCCCGGACGCTCAGGACAGCGGCCCGCTGCTCATAAGACTCGGC
CTTAGAACCCCAGTATCAGCAGAAGGACATTTTAGGACGGGACTTGGGTGACTCTAGGGCACTGGTTTTC
TTTCCAGAGAGCGGAACAGGCGAGGAAAAGTAGTCCCTTCTCGGCGATTCTGCGGAGGGATCTCCGTGGG
GCGGTGAACGCCGATGATTATATAAGGACGCGCCGGGTGTGGCACAGCTAGTTCCGTCGCAGCCGGGATT
TGGGTCGCGGTTCTTGTTTGTGGATCGCTGTGATCGTCACTTGGTGAGTAGCGGGCTGCTGGGCTGGCCG
GGGCTTTCGTGGCCGCCGGGCCGCTCGGTGGGACGGAAGCGTGTGGAGAGACCGCCAAGGGCTGTAGTCT
GGGTCCGCGAGCAAGGTTGCCCTGAACTGGGGGTTGGGGGGAGCGCAGCAAAATGGCGGCTGTTCCCGAG
TCTTGAATGGAAGACGCTTGTGAGGCGGGCTGTGAGGTCGTTGAAACAAGGTGGGGGGCATGGTGGGCGG
CAAGAACCCAAGGTCTTGAGCCCTTCGCTAATGCGGGAAAGCTCTTATTCGGGTGAGATGGGCTGGGCAC
CATCTGGGGACCCTGACGTGAAGTTTGTCACTGACTGGAGAACTCGGTTTGTCGTCTGTTGCGGGGGCGG
CAGTTATGGCGGTGCCGTTGGGCAGTGCACCCGTACCTTTGGGAGCGCGCGCCCTCGTCGTGTCGTGACG
TCACCCGTTCTGTTGGCTTATAATGCAGGGTGGGGCCACCTGCCGGTAGGTGTGCGGTAGGCTTTTCTCC
GTCGCAGGACGCAGGGTTCGGGCCTAGGGTAGGCTCTCCTGAATCGACAGGCGCCGGACCTCTGGTGAGG
GGAGGGATAAGTGAGGCGTCAGTTTCTTTGGTCGGTTTTATGTACCTATCTTCTTAAGTAGCTGAAGCTC
CGGTTTTGAACTATGCGCTCGGGGTTGGCGAGTGTGTTTTGTGAAGTTTTTTAGGCACCTTTTGAAATGT
AATCATTTGGGTCAATATGTAATTTTCAGTGTTAGACTTGTAAATTGTCCGCTAAATTCTGGCCGTTTTT
GGCTTTTTTGTTAGACAACATGGGTAAAAAGCCTGAACTCACCGCGACGTCTGTCGAGAAGTTTCTGATC
GAAAAGTTCGACAGCGTCTCCGACCTGATGCAGCTCTCGGAGGGCGAAGAATCTCGTGCTTTCAGCTTCG
ATGTAGGAGGGCGTGGATATGTCCTGCGGGTAAATAGCTGCGCCGATGGTTTCTACAAAGATCGTTATGT
TTATCGGCACTTTGCATCCGCCGCGCTCCCGATTCCGGAAGTGCTTGACATTGGGGAGTTCAGCGAGAGC
CTGACCTATTGCATCTCCCGCCGTGCACAGGGTGTCACGTTGCAAGACCTGCCTGAAACCGAACTGCCCG
CTGTTCTGCAGCCGGTCGCGGAGGCAATGGATGCCATCGCTGCCGCCGATCTTAGCCAGACGAGCGGGTT
CGGCCCATTCGGACCGCAAGGAATCGGTCAATACACTACATGGCGTGATTTCATATGCGCGATTGCTGAT
CCCCATGTGTATCACTGGCAAACTGTGATGGACGACACCGTCAGTGCGTCCGTCGCGCAGGCTCTCGATG
AGCTGATGCTTTGGGCCGAGGACTGCCCCGAAGTCCGGCACCTCGTGCACGCGGATTTCGGCTCCAACAA
TGTCCTGACGGACAATGGCCGCATAACAGCGGTCATTGACTGGAGCGAGGCGATGTTCGGGGATTCCCAA
TACGAGGTCGCCAACATCTTCTTCTGGAGGCCGTGGTTGGCTTGTATGGAGCAGCAGACGCGCTACTTCG
AGCGGAGGCATCCGGAGCTTGCAGGATCGCCCCGGCTCCGGGCGTATATGCTCCGCATTGGTCTTGACCA
ACTCTATCAGAGCTTGGTTGACGGCAATTTCGATGATGCAGCTTGGGCGCAGGGTCGATGCGACGCAATC
GTCCGATCCGGAGCCGGGACTGTCGGGCGTACACAAATCGCCCGCAGAAGCGCCGCCGTCTGGACCGATG
GCTGTGTAGAAGTACTCGCCGATAGTGGAAACCGACGCCCCAGCACTCGTCCGAGGGCAAAGGAATAAGC
TAGTATGTAAGCCTAGTCTTAGATAATAAAATCGCTATCCATCGAAGATGGATGTGTGTTGGTTTTTTGT
GTGTGTAACGCTAGGCGCGCCTGGTGTACCGAGAACGATCCTCTCAGTGCGAGTCTCGACGATCCATATC
GTTGCTTGGCAGTCAGCCAGTCGGAATCCAGCTTGGGACCCAGGAAGTCCAATCGTCAGATATTGTACTC
AAGCCTGGTCACGGCAGCGTACCGATCTGTTTAAACCTAGATATTGATAGTCTGATCGGTCAACGTATAA
TCGAGTCCTAGCTTTTGCAAACATCTATCAAGAGACAGGATCAGCAGGAGGCTTTCGCATGAGTATTCAA
CATTTCCGTGTCGCCCTTATTCCCTTTTTTGCGGCATTTTGCCTTCCTGTTTTTGCTCACCCAGAAACGC
TGGTGAAAGTAAAAGATGCTGAAGATCAGTTGGGTGCGCGAGTGGGTTACATCGAACTGGATCTCAACAG
CGGTAAGATCCTTGAGAGTTTTCGCCCCGAAGAACGCTTTCCAATGATGAGCACTTTTAAAGTTCTGCTA
TGTGGCGCGGTATTATCCCGTATTGACGCCGGGCAAGAGCAACTCGGTCGCCGCATACACTATTCTCAGA
ATGACTTGGTTGAGTATTCACCAGTCACAGAAAAGCATCTTACGGATGGCATGACAGTAAGAGAATTATG
CAGTGCTGCCATAACCATGAGTGATAACACTGCGGCCAACTTACTTCTGACAACGATTGGAGGACCGAAG
GAGCTAACCGCTTTTTTGCACAACATGGGGGATCATGTAACTCGCCTTGATCGTTGGGAACCGGAGCTGA
ATGAAGCCATACCAAACGACGAGCGTGACACCACGATGCCTGTAGCAATGGCAACAACCTTGCGTAAACT
ATTAACTGGCGAACTACTTACTCTAGCTTCCCGGCAACAGTTGATAGACTGGATGGAGGCGGATAAAGTT
GCAGGACCACTTCTGCGCTCGGCCCTTCCGGCTGGCTGGTTTATTGCTGATAAATCTGGAGCCGGTGAGC
GTGGGTCTCGCGGTATCATTGCAGCACTGGGGCCAGATGGTAAGCCCTCCCGTATCGTAGTTATCTACAC
GACGGGGAGTCAGGCAACTATGGATGAACGAAATAGACAGATCGCTGAGATAGGTGCCTCACTGATTAAG
CATTGGTAACCGATTCTAGGTGCATTGGCGCAGAAAAAAATGCCTGATGCGACGCTGCGCGTCTTATACT
CCCACATATGCCAGATTCAGCAACGGATACGGCTTCCCCAACTTGCCCACTTCCATACGTGTCCTCCTTA
CCAGAAATTTATCCTTAAGATCGTTTAAACTCGACTCTGGCTCTATCGAATCTCCGTCGTTTCGAGCTTA
CGCGAACAGCCGTGGCGCTCATTTGCTCGTCGGGCATCGAATCTCGTCAGCTATCGTCAGCTTACCTTTT
TGGCAGCGATCGCGGCTCCCGACATCTTGGACCATTAGCTCCACAGGTATCTTCTTCCCTCTAGTGGTCA
TAACAGCAGCTTCAGCTACCTCTCAATTCAAAAAACCCCTCAAGACCCGTTTAGAGGCCCCAAGGGGTTA
TGCTATCAATCGTTGCGTTACACACACAAAAAACCAACACACATCCATCTTCGATGGATAGCGATTTTAT
TATCTAACTGCTGATCGAGTGTAGCCAGATCTAGTAATCAATTACGGGGTCATTAGTTCATAGCCCATAT
ATGGAGTTCCGCGTTACATAACTTACGGTAAATGGCCCGCCTGGCTGACCGCCCAACGACCCCCGCCCAT
TGACGTCAATAATGACGTATGTTCCCATAGTAACGCCAATAGGGACTTTCCATTGACGTCAATGGGTGGA
GTATTTACGGTAAACTGCCCACTTGGCAGTACATCAAGTGTATCATATGCCAAGTACGCCCCCTATTGAC
GTCAATGACGGTAAATGGCCCGCCTGGCATTATGCCCAGTACATGACCTTATGGGACTTTCCTACTTGGC
AGTACATCTACGTATTAGTCATCGCTATTACCATGCTGATGCGGTTTTGGCAGTACATCAATGGGCGTGG
ATAGCGGTTTGACTCACGGGGATTTCCAAGTCTCCACCCCATTGACGTCAATGGGAGTTTGTTTTGGCAC
CAAAATCAACGGGACTTTCCAAAATGTCGTAACAACTCCGCCCCATTGACGCAAATGGGCGGTAGGCGTG
TACGGTGGGAGGTCTATATAAGCAGAGCTGGTTTAGTGAACCGTCAGATCAGATCTTTGTCGATCCTACC
ATCCACTCGACACACCCGCCAGCGGCCGC
Features (pLannotate 1.2.2; 20 found; start..end, strand, type, name):
    623..640     +  CDS            6xHis: 6xHis affinity tag
    709..830     -  polyA_signal   SV40 poly(A) signal: SV40 polyadenylation signal
    853..922     -  CDS            large T antigen (fragment): large T antigen from SV40 (simian virus 40)
    945..991     +  terminator     T7 terminator: transcription terminator for bacteriophage T7 RNA polymerase
   1021..1157    +  terminator     rrnG terminator: transcription terminator from the E. coli ribosomal RNA rrnG operon (Albrechtsen et al., 1991)
   1202..1273    +  misc_feature   3' β-globin insulator: insulator downstream of the human β-globin locus (Farrell et al., 2002)
   1499..2087    -  rep_origin     ori: high-copy-number ColE1/pMB1/pBR322/pUC origin of replication
   2259..2323    -  CDS            bla(M) (fragment): β-lactamase lacking the signal sequence; bla(M); allows cytosolic expression of β-lactamase
   2587..3796    +  promoter       UbC promoter: human ubiquitin C promoter
   3806..4827    +  CDS            HygR (fragment): hygromycin B phosphotransferase confers resistance to hygromycin
   4855..4903    +  polyA_signal   poly(A) signal: synthetic polyadenylation signal
   5169..6029    +  CDS            AmpR: β-lactamase; bla; confers resistance to ampicillin, carbenicillin, and related antibiotics
   6042..6178    +  terminator     rrnG terminator: transcription terminator from the E. coli ribosomal RNA rrnG operon (Albrechtsen et al., 1991)
   6323..6394    +  misc_feature   5' β-globin insulator: insulator upstream of the human β-globin locus (Farrell et al., 2002)
   6399..6445    -  terminator     T7 terminator: transcription terminator for bacteriophage T7 RNA polymerase
   6463..6511    -  polyA_signal   poly(A) signal: synthetic polyadenylation signal
   6592..6895    +  enhancer       CMV enhancer: human cytomegalovirus immediate early enhancer
   6968..6985    -  promoter       CMV promoter (fragment): human cytomegalovirus (CMV) immediate early promoter
   7048..7099    +  promoter       CMVd2 promoter: truncated human cytomegalovirus (CMV) immediate early promoter that yields moderately reduced expression relative to the full-length promoter
   7165..607     +  CDS            R1A_SARS2 (fragment) (across the origin): Experimental evidence at protein level: Swiss-Prot protein existence level 1. [Non-structural protein 10]: Plays a pivotal role in viral transcription by stimulating both nsp14 3'-5' exoribonuclease and nsp16 2'-O-methyltransferase activities. Therefore plays an essential role in viral mRNAs cap methylation. From Severe acute respiratory syndrome coronavirus 2 (2019-nCoV) (SARS-CoV-2).
