[The description below was written by a language model from this plasmid's Addgene catalogue record and pLannotate feature annotations shown in this document.]
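Description:
pGBW-m4133979 is a mammalian expression plasmid built on the pTwist_CMV_Hygro_6 backbone and carrying the wild-type coding sequence for SARS-CoV-2 non-structural protein 8 (nsp8), one of the mature products of the ORF1ab replicase polyprotein. The full sequence record is about 7.2 kb. In bacteria the plasmid is maintained at high copy through a ColE1/pUC-type origin and selected with ampicillin via a complete β-lactamase gene. A separate cassette, in which the human ubiquitin C promoter drives hygromycin B phosphotransferase followed by a synthetic poly(A) signal, allows hygromycin selection of transfected mammalian cells.

The nsp8 insert of roughly 0.6 kb sits downstream of the CMV immediate-early enhancer and promoter elements and spans the numbering origin of the circular sequence. The annotation software matched it to the SARS-CoV-2 replicase polyprotein 1a entry. The nsp10 text attached to that feature is generic polyprotein-level annotation and does not describe this insert. The backbone supplies a C-terminal tag, recorded as a TEV-cleavable 6xHis tag. The 6xHis feature lies immediately after the coding region, while the TEV site itself is not separately annotated. An SV40 poly(A) signal is annotated downstream of the tag, although on the opposite strand. The expression unit is flanked by bacterial rrnG and T7 terminators, short β-globin insulator elements and an upstream synthetic poly(A) signal, which likely help isolate it from transcription of neighbouring regions.

The design suits transient or hygromycin-selected expression of His-tagged nsp8 in mammalian cells, for example for affinity purification with optional tag removal, although the record states only the general purpose of mammalian expression.
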