Addgene plasmid #152388: pGBW-m4133979
Purpose: Mammalian expression plasmid for SARS-CoV-2 nsp8
Depositing lab: Ginkgo Bioworks & Benjie Chen. Depositing organization: Ginkgo Bioworks.
Backbone
  Vector backbone: pTwist_CMV_Hygro_6
  Backbone size w/o insert (bp): 6525
  Vector type: Mammalian Expression
  Selectable markers: Hygromycin
Growth in bacteria
  Bacterial resistance: Ampicillin, 100 μg/mL
  Growth temperature: 37°C
  Growth strain: DH5alpha
  Copy number: High Copy
Gene/Insert
  Gene/Insert name: SARS-CoV-2 nsp8
  Species: Severe acute respiratory syndrome coronavirus 2
  Insert size (bp): 593
  Mutation: wt
  Entrez Gene: ORF1ab (a.k.a. GU280_gp01)
  Promoter: CMV
  Tag / fusion protein: Cleavable TEV;6xHis-003 (C terminal on backbone)
  Cloning method: Unknown
Resource information
  A portion of this plasmid was derived from a plasmid made by: GinkgoBioworks
Depositor comments: NCBI reference sequence: YP_009725304.1
How to cite: pGBW-m4133979 was a gift from Ginkgo Bioworks & Benjie Chen (Addgene plasmid # 152388 ; http://n2t.net/addgene:152388 ; RRID:Addgene_152388)
